Addgene plasmid #233262: HemH-R212A_pET-14b
Purpose: Overexpress his-tag HemH protein with a site directed mutagenesis, arginine at position 212 was substituted with alanine (R121A)
Depositing lab: Mohan Babu & Andrew Emili. Depositing organization: University of Regina. Publication: Ligand interaction landscape of transcription factors and essential enzymes in E. coli. Peng H, Kotelnikov S, Egbert ME, Ofaim S, Stevens GC, Phanse S, Saccon T, Ignatov M, Dutta S, Istace Z, Moutaoufik MT, Aoki H, Kewalramani N, Sun J, Gong Y, Padhorny D, Poda G, Alekseenko A, Porter KA, Jones G, Rodionova I, Guo H, Pogoutse O, Datta S, Saier M, Crovella M, Vajda S, Moreno-Hagelsieb G, Parkinson J, Segre D, Babu M, Kozakov D, Emili A. Cell. 2025 Jan 22:S0092-8674(25)00032-7. doi: 10.1016/j.cell.2025.01.003. PubMed 39862855.
Backbone
  Vector backbone: pET-14b
  Backbone size w/o insert (bp): 4671
  Total vector size (bp): 5115
  Vector type: Bacterial Expression
Growth in bacteria
  Bacterial resistance: Ampicillin, 100 μg/mL
  Growth temperature: 37°C
  Growth strain: DH5alpha
  Growth instructions: Use BL21 for protein expression.
  Copy number: Low Copy
Gene/Insert
  Gene/Insert name: HemH
  Insert size (bp): 978
  Mutation: Arginine was replaced with Alanine at position 212 (R212A)
  GenBank ID: NP_415008
  Entrez Gene: hemH (a.k.a. b0475, ECK0469, popA, visA)
  Promoter: T7 promoter
  Cloning method: Other
  Sequencing primers: 5′ GGGCATATGATGCATCATCATCATCATCAC
Resource information
  A portion of this plasmid was derived from a plasmid made by: Genscript cloned
Terms and licenses: Academic/Nonprofit Terms; Industry Terms: Not Available to Industry
How to cite: HemH-R212A_pET-14b was a gift from Mohan Babu & Andrew Emili (Addgene plasmid # 233262 ; http://n2t.net/addgene:233262 ; RRID:Addgene_233262)
