[The description below was written by a language model from this plasmid's Addgene catalogue record and pLannotate feature annotations shown in this document.]
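Description:
HemH-R212A_pET-14b is a bacterial expression plasmid built on the pET-14b backbone for overproducing a His-tagged point mutant of Escherichia coli HemH, the ferrochelatase that inserts ferrous iron into protoporphyrin IX in the final step of heme synthesis (gene also known as popA or visA). It carries a pBR322-type ColE1/pMB1 origin together with the bom mobility region and the rop gene, which keeps copy number low, consistent with the catalogue's low-copy designation. Selection is by ampicillin through the bla β-lactamase gene and its own promoter. As is typical of this backbone, the expression cassette sits within the pBR322 tetracycline resistance gene. Only fragments of TcR and the tet promoter flank it, so tetracycline resistance should not be functional.

The payload is driven by a T7 promoter followed by the strong T7 gene 10 ribosome binding site. A short N-terminal segment, annotated as a fragment of a composite tag, most likely corresponds to the 6xHis portion. The hemH coding sequence follows, and a T7 terminator closes the unit. Transcription requires T7 RNA polymerase, so the plasmid is maintained in a cloning strain and moved to a BL21-type host for protein production.

The insert carries an arginine-to-alanine substitution at residue 212. The purpose field also writes this as "R121A", which appears to be a typographical slip, since the name and mutation field both give R212A. The sequenced record is 5,520 nt, somewhat larger than the 5,115 bp total listed in the catalogue. The construct is intended for purifying the mutant enzyme by its His tag. The associated publication concerns ligand interactions of E. coli transcription factors and essential enzymes, which suggests the mutant probes the role of this residue.
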