Features (pLannotate 1.2.2; 14 found; start..end, strand, type, name):
    104..208     +  promoter       AmpR promoter: bla
    209..1069    +  CDS            AmpR: β-lactamase; bla; confers resistance to ampicillin, carbenicillin, and related antibiotics
   1240..1828    +  rep_origin     ori: high-copy-number ColE1/pMB1/pBR322/pUC origin of replication
   2014..2156    -  misc_feature   bom: basis of mobility region from pBR322
   2258..2449    -  CDS            rop: Rop protein, which maintains plasmids at low copy number; rop
   2466..2846    +  CDS            YPB1_ECOLX: Protein predicted: Swiss-Prot protein existence level 4. From Escherichia coli.
   3088..3988    -  CDS            TcR (fragment): tetracycline efflux protein; tet; confers resistance to tetracycline
   4010..4028    +  promoter       T7 promoter: promoter for bacteriophage T7 RNA polymerase
   4060..4082    +  RBS            RBS: efficient ribosome binding site from bacteriophage T7 gene 10 (Olins and Rangwala, 1989)
   4090..4108    +  CDS            capTEV™ (fragment): composite tag for in vivo biotinylation, TEV protease cleavage, and 6xHis tagging
   4110..5066    +  CDS            hemH: HEMH_ECOLI - Also known as popA, visA. Experimental evidence at protein level: Swiss-Prot protein existence level 1. Catalyzes the ferrous insertion into protoporphyrin IX. From Escherichia coli (strain K12).
   5070..5117    +  terminator     T7 terminator: transcription terminator for bacteriophage T7 RNA polymerase
   5143..5435    -  CDS            TcR (fragment): tetracycline efflux protein; tet; confers resistance to tetracycline
   5483..5511    -  promoter       tet promoter: E. coli promoter for tetracycline efflux protein gene
>Addgene plasmid #233262 | HemH-R212A_pET-14b | addgene full sequence | sequence record 464779 | Addgene NGS Result
TTCTTGAAGACGAAAGGGCCTCGTGATACGCCTATTTTTATAGGTTAATGTCATGATAATAATGGTTTCT
TAGACGTCAGGTGGCACTTTTCGGGGAAATGTGCGCGGAACCCCTATTTGTTTATTTTTCTAAATACATT
CAAATATGTATCCGCTCATGAGACAATAACCCTGATAAATGCTTCAATAATATTGAAAAAGGAAGAGTAT
GAGTATTCAACATTTCCGTGTCGCCCTTATTCCCTTTTTTGCGGCATTTTGCCTTCCTGTTTTTGCTCAC
CCAGAAACGCTGGTGAAAGTAAAAGATGCTGAAGATCAGTTGGGTGCACGAGTGGGTTACATCGAACTGG
ATCTCAACAGCGGTAAGATCCTTGAGAGTTTTCGCCCCGAAGAACGTTTTCCAATGATGAGCACTTTTAA
AGTTCTGCTATGTGGCGCGGTATTATCCCGTGTTGACGCCGGGCAAGAGCAACTCGGTCGCCGCATACAC
TATTCTCAGAATGACTTGGTTGAGTACTCACCAGTCACAGAAAAGCATCTTACGGATGGCATGACAGTAA
GAGAATTATGCAGTGCTGCCATAACCATGAGTGATAACACTGCGGCCAACTTACTTCTGACAACGATCGG
AGGACCGAAGGAGCTAACCGCTTTTTTGCACAACATGGGGGATCATGTAACTCGCCTTGATCGTTGGGAA
CCGGAGCTGAATGAAGCCATACCAAACGACGAGCGTGACACCACGATGCCTGCAGCAATGGCAACAACGT
TGCGCAAACTATTAACTGGCGAACTACTTACTCTAGCTTCCCGGCAACAATTAATAGACTGGATGGAGGC
GGATAAAGTTGCAGGACCACTTCTGCGCTCGGCCCTTCCGGCTGGCTGGTTTATTGCTGATAAATCTGGA
GCCGGTGAGCGTGGGTCTCGCGGTATCATTGCAGCACTGGGGCCAGATGGTAAGCCCTCCCGTATCGTAG
TTATCTACACGACGGGGAGTCAGGCAACTATGGATGAACGAAATAGACAGATCGCTGAGATAGGTGCCTC
ACTGATTAAGCATTGGTAACTGTCAGACCAAGTTTACTCATATATACTTTAGATTGATTTAAAACTTCAT
TTTTAATTTAAAAGGATCTAGGTGAAGATCCTTTTTGATAATCTCATGACCAAAATCCCTTAACGTGAGT
TTTCGTTCCACTGAGCGTCAGACCCCGTAGAAAAGATCAAAGGATCTTCTTGAGATCCTTTTTTTCTGCG
CGTAATCTGCTGCTTGCAAACAAAAAAACCACCGCTACCAGCGGTGGTTTGTTTGCCGGATCAAGAGCTA
CCAACTCTTTTTCCGAAGGTAACTGGCTTCAGCAGAGCGCAGATACCAAATACTGTCCTTCTAGTGTAGC
CGTAGTTAGGCCACCACTTCAAGAACTCTGTAGCACCGCCTACATACCTCGCTCTGCTAATCCTGTTACC
AGTGGCTGCTGCCAGTGGCGATAAGTCGTGTCTTACCGGGTTGGACTCAAGACGATAGTTACCGGATAAG
GCGCAGCGGTCGGGCTGAACGGGGGGTTCGTGCACACAGCCCAGCTTGGAGCGAACGACCTACACCGAAC
TGAGATACCTACAGCGTGAGCTATGAGAAAGCGCCACGCTTCCCGAAGGGAGAAAGGCGGACAGGTATCC
GGTAAGCGGCAGGGTCGGAACAGGAGAGCGCACGAGGGAGCTTCCAGGGGGAAACGCCTGGTATCTTTAT
AGTCCTGTCGGGTTTCGCCACCTCTGACTTGAGCGTCGATTTTTGTGATGCTCGTCAGGGGGGCGGAGCC
TATGGAAAAACGCCAGCAACGCGGCCTTTTTACGGTTCCTGGCCTTTTGCTGGCCTTTTGCTCACATGTT
CTTTCCTGCGTTATCCCCTGATTCTGTGGATAACCGTATTACCGCCTTTGAGTGAGCTGATACCGCTCGC
CGCAGCCGAACGACCGAGCGCAGCGAGTCAGTGAGCGAGGAAGCGGAAGAGCGCCTGATGCGGTATTTTC
TCCTTACGCATCTGTGCGGTATTTCACACCGCATATATGGTGCACTCTCAGTACAATCTGCTCTGATGCC
GCATAGTTAAGCCAGTATACACTCCGCTATCGCTACGTGACTGGGTCATGGCTGCGCCCCGACACCCGCC
AACACCCGCTGACGCGCCCTGACGGGCTTGTCTGCTCCCGGCATCCGCTTACAGACAAGCTGTGACCGTC
TCCGGGAGCTGCATGTGTCAGAGGTTTTCACCGTCATCACCGAAACGCGCGAGGCAGCTGCGGTAAAGCT
CATCAGCGTGGTCGTGAAGCGATTCACAGATGTCTGCCTGTTCATCCGCGTCCAGCTCGTTGAGTTTCTC
CAGAAGCGTTAATGTCTGGCTTCTGATAAAGCGGGCCATGTTAAGGGCGGTTTTTTCCTGTTTGGTCACT
GATGCCTCCGTGTAAGGGGGATTTCTGTTCATGGGGGTAATGATACCGATGAAACGAGAGAGGATGCTCA
CGATACGGGTTACTGATGATGAACATGCCCGGTTACTGGAACGTTGTGAGGGTAAACAACTGGCGGTATG
GATGCGGCGGGACCAGAGAAAAATCACTCAGGGTCAATGCCAGCGCTTCGTTAATACAGATGTAGGTGTT
CCACAGGGTAGCCAGCAGCATCCTGCGATGCAGATCCGGAACATAATGGTGCAGGGCGCTGACTTCCGCG
TTTCCAGACTTTACGAAACACGGAAACCGAAGACCATTCATGTTGTTGCTCAGGTCGCAGACGTTTTGCA
GCAGCAGTCGCTTCACGTTCGCTCGCGTATCGGTGATTCATTCTGCTAACCAGTAAGGCAACCCCGCCAG
CCTAGCCGGGTCCTCAACGACAGGAGCACGATCATGCGCACCCGTGGCCAGGACCCAACGCTGCCCGAGA
TGCGCCGCGTGCGGCTGCTGGAGATGGCGGACGCGATGGATATGTTCTGCCAAGGGTTGGTTTGCGCATT
CACAGTTCTCCGCAAGAATTGATTGGCTCCAATTCTTGGAGTGGTGAATCCGTTAGCGAGGTGCCGCCGG
CTTCCATTCAGGTCGAGGTGGCCCGGCTCCATGCACCGCGACGCAACGCGGGGAGGCAGACAAGGTATAG
GGCGGCGCCTACAATCCATGCCAACCCGTTCCATGTGCTCGCCGAGGCGGCATAAATCGCCGTGACGATC
AGCGGTCCAGTGATCGAAGTTAGGCTGGTAAGAGCCGCGAGCGATCCTTGAAGCTGTCCCTGATGGTCGT
CATCTACCTGCCTGGACAGCATGGCCTGCAACGCGGGCATCCCGATGCCGCCGGAAGCGAGAAGAATCAT
AATGGGGAAGGCCATCCAGCCTCGCGTCGCGAACGCCAGCAAGACGTAGCCCAGCGCGTCGGCCGCCATG
CCGGCGATAATGGCCTGCTTCTCGCCGAAACGTTTGGTGGCGGGACCAGTGACGAAGGCTTGAGCGAGGG
CGTGCAAGATTCCGAATACCGCAAGCGACAGGCCGATCATCGTCGCGCTCCAGCGAAAGCGGTCCTCGCC
GAAAATGACCCAGAGCGCTGCCGGCACCTGTCCTACGAGTTGCATGATAAAGAAGACAGTCATAAGTGCG
GCGACGATAGTCATGCCCCGCGCCCACCGGAAGGAGCTGACTGGGTTGAAGGCTCTCAAGGGCATCGGTC
GACGCTCTCCCTTATGCGACTCCTGCATTAGGAAGCAGCCCAGTAGTAGGTTGAGGCCGTTGAGCACCGC
CGCCGCAAGGAATGGTGCATGCAAGGAGATGGCGCCCAACAGTCCCCCGGCCACGGGGCCTGCCACCATA
CCCACGCCGAAACAAGCGCTCATGAGCCCGAAGTGGCGAGCCCGATCTTCCCCATCGGTGATGTCGGCGA
TATAGGCGCCAGCAACCGCACCTGTGGCGCCGGTGATGCCGGCCACGATGCGTCCGGCGTAGAGGATCGA
GATCTCGATCCCGCGAAATTAATACGACTCACTATAGGGAGACCACAACGGTTTCCCTCTAGAAATAATT
TTGTTTAACTTTAAGAAGGAGATATACCATGCATCATCATCATCATCACAGGCAAACAAAAACTGGAATA
CTATTAGCGAACCTGGGCACCCCAGATGCACCGACCCCGGAAGCAGTCAAACGCTACCTGAAGCAGTTCT
TATCCGATCGTCGCGTGGTGGACACCAGCCGCCTGCTGTGGTGGCCGTTGCTGCGTGGTGTTATTCTGCC
GTTGCGCTCCCCGCGTGTGGCGAAGCTGTACGCTTCCGTGTGGATGGAAGGTGGCTCGCCGCTGATGGTT
TATAGCCGCCAGCAACAACAAGCGCTGGCTCAGCGTCTGCCGGAAATGCCGGTTGCCCTCGGCATGTCCT
ATGGTTCTCCTTCGCTGGAGAGCGCGGTGGACGAGCTGTTGGCCGAACACGTGGACCACATTGTTGTGCT
GCCTCTATACCCGCAGTTCAGCTGCAGCACCGTTGGTGCGGTGTGGGATGAGCTGGCGCGTATTCTGGCT
CGTAAAAGAAGCATTCCGGGTATCAGCTTCATCCGTGACTACGCCGACAACCATGATTACATCAACGCGT
TGGCGAATAGCGTTCGTGCATCTTTTGCAAAGCACGGCGAGCCGGACCTGTTGTTGCTTAGTTACCACGG
TATCCCGCAACGCTACGCGGACGAGGGTGATGATTACCCGCAACGCTGCGCTACCACGACGCGTGAGCTC
GCGTCTGCATTAGGCATGGCTCCAGAGAAAGTTATGATGACCTTTCAGAGCCGTTTTGGTCGTGAACCGT
GGCTGATGCCGTATACCGATGAGACTCTTAAGATGCTGGGCGAGAAGGGTGTGGGTCATATCCAGGTAAT
GTGCCCGGGTTTCGCCGCTGACTGTCTGGAAACGCTGGAAGAGATCGCTGAACAGAATCGTGAGGTTTTT
CTGGGCGCGGGTGGTAAAAAATATGAATATATCCCGGCATTGAATGCGACCCCAGAGCACATTGAAATGA
TGGCGAACCTGGTCGCGGCGTATCGTTAACTAGCATAACCCCTTGGGGCCTCTAAACGGGTCTTGAGGGG
TTTTTTGCTGAAAGGAGGAACTATATCCGGATATCCACAGGACGGGTGTGGTCGCCATGATCGCGTAGTC
GATAGTGGCTCCAAGTAGCGAAGCGAGCAGGACTGGGCGGCGGCCAAAGCGGTCGGACAGTGCTCCGAGA
ACGGGTGCGCATAGAAATTGCATCAACGCATATAGCGCTAGCAGCACGCCATAGTGACTGGCGATGCTGT
CGGAATGGACGATATCCCGCAAGAGGCCCGGCAGTACCGGCATAACCAAGCCTATGCCTACAGCATCCAG
GGTGACGGTGCCGAGGATGACGATGAGCGCATTGTTAGATTTCATACACGGTGCCTGACTGCGTTAGCAA
TTTAACTGTGATAAACTACCGCATTAAAGCTTATCGATGATAAGCTGTCAAACATGAGAA
